Addgene plasmid #65431: pEGFPC3-mSufu
Purpose: Expresses mouse Sufu protein in mammalian cells
Depositing lab: Aimin Liu. Depositing organization: Pennsylvania State University. Publication: Coordinated translocation of mammalian Gli proteins and suppressor of fused to the primary cilium. Zeng H, Jia J, Liu A. PLoS One. 2010 Dec 29;5(12):e15900. doi: 10.1371/journal.pone.0015900. PubMed 21209912.
Backbone
  Vector backbone: pEGFPC3
  Backbone size w/o insert (bp): 4700
  Modifications to backbone: None
  Vector type: Mammalian Expression
  Selectable markers: Neomycin (select with G418)
Growth in bacteria
  Bacterial resistance: Kanamycin, 50 μg/mL
  Growth temperature: 37°C
  Growth strain: DH5alpha
  Copy number: High Copy
Gene/Insert
  Gene/Insert name: Suppressor of Fused
  Species: M. musculus (mouse)
  Entrez Gene: Sufu (a.k.a. Su(fu))
  Tag / fusion protein: EGFP (N terminal on backbone)
  Cloning method: Restriction Enzyme; 5′ cloning site HindIII (not destroyed); 3′ cloning site SalI (not destroyed)
  Sequencing primers: 5′ ATG GTC CTG CTG GAG TTC GT; 3′ GGGAGGTGTGGGAGGTTTT
Terms and licenses: Academic/Nonprofit Terms; Industry Terms: Not Available to Industry
How to cite: pEGFPC3-mSufu was a gift from Aimin Liu (Addgene plasmid # 65431 ; http://n2t.net/addgene:65431 ; RRID:Addgene_65431)
