[The description below was written by a language model from this plasmid's Addgene catalogue record.]
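Description:
pEGFPC3-mSufu is a mammalian expression plasmid built on the unmodified pEGFPC3 backbone (about 4.7 kb without the insert) and designed to produce mouse Suppressor of Fused (Sufu) as a fluorescent fusion protein. It is maintained as a high-copy plasmid in standard E. coli cloning strains under kanamycin selection. In mammalian cells, neomycin resistance allows G418 selection of stable transfectants. In this vector family a single resistance gene usually serves both purposes. The record includes no feature table, so the origin of replication, promoter and polyadenylation signal are not explicitly stated. Vectors of the pEGFP-C series conventionally drive the fusion from the CMV immediate-early promoter.

The insert is the Mus musculus Sufu coding sequence, cloned by restriction digestion between HindIII (5′) and SalI (3′) sites in the multiple cloning site. Both sites remain intact, so the insert can be excised or transferred. Because the cloning site lies downstream of the EGFP open reading frame, Sufu is expressed with EGFP fused to its N terminus. The protein can therefore be followed directly by fluorescence or detected with anti-GFP reagents. The insert size is not given in the record.

Sufu is a regulator of Hedgehog signalling that binds Gli transcription factors. The associated study concerns the coordinated movement of Gli proteins and Sufu to the primary cilium. The construct is accordingly suited to transient or stable expression of tagged Sufu in cultured mammalian cells, for imaging its subcellular and ciliary localisation or for examining its interactions with Gli proteins.
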