>Addgene plasmid #65431 | pEGFPC3-mSufu | addgene partial sequence | sequence record 114688 | EGFP-C 5'-CATGGTCCTGCTGGAGTTCGTG-3'
CTCAGATCTCGAGCTCAAGCTTGCGGAGCTGCGGCCTAGCGTCGCCCCCGGTCCCGCCGCGCCCCCGGCC
TCTGGCCCTAGTGCCCCTCCGGCCTTTGCTTCACTCTTTCCCCCGGGACTGCACGCCATCTACGGAGAGT
GTCGCCGCCTCTACCCTGACCAGCCGAACCCGCTCCAGGTTACCGCTATCGTCAAGTACTGGTTGGGTGG
TCCGGACCCCTTGGACTATGTTAGCATGTACAGGAACATGGGGAGTCCTTCTGCCAACATCCCTGAGCAC
TGGCACTACATCAGCTTTGGCCTGAGTGATCTCTATGGTGACAACAGAGTCCATGAGTTTACAGGAACAG
ACGGACCAAGTGGATTTGGCTTTGAGTTGACGTTTCGTCTGAAGAGAGAAACTGGGGAGTCTGCCCCACC
AACATGGCCAGCAGAGCTGATGCAGGGCCTAGCCCGATATGTCTTCCAGTCAGAGAACACCTTCTGTAGC
GGGGACCATGTGTCTTGGCACAGCCCTTTGGATAACAGTGAGTCAAGAATTCAGCACATGCTGCTGACGG
AGGACCCACAGATGCAGCCTGTGCGGACACCCTTTGGGGTAGTGACTTTCCTCCAGATTGTTGGTGTCTG
CACTGAGGAGTTACATTCAGCCCAACAGTGGAACGGGCAGGGCATCCTGGAACTACTACGGACAGTGCCC
ATTGCTGGCGGTCCCTGGCTGATAACTGACATGCGGCGGGGAGAAACCATATTTGAGATCGATCCGCACC
