>Addgene plasmid #65431 | pEGFPC3-mSufu | addgene partial sequence | sequence record 114691 | SV40pA-R 5'-GAAATTTGTGATGCTATTGC-3'
CAACAATTGCATTCATTTTATGTTTCAGGTTCAGGGGGAGGTGTGGGAGGTTTTTTAAAGCAAGTAAAAC
CTCTACAAATGTGGTATGGCTGATTATGATCAGTTATCTAGATCCGGTGGATCCCGGGCCCGCGGTACCG
TCGACCTAGTGTAGCGGACTGTCGAACACCACGTCGGGGAGAATGGACACTTTGAGTTTCTTCTCAGGCC
AGCTGTACTCTTTGGGAAGTTTAAATTCCTCTGGAGAGGTTAGATCTTCTAAGTCCTCCAACATCTTCTC
TACAAACTCTTCTGTCAACAGAATTTGTAACCAGGGTCCGTGAGCTGCATACGGGTGTTCCTCAGTGGCA
AAGGCGCCTTCCACTCCCGTGGACACAAACGTGATGGCCATGTCGCCTGTGATACTCTTGTAGGTGAAGT
GCCGGCCATGTAGGAGTCTGCCCCTTAGGCAGAGAGGGATGAGGGCTCCCGACTCTTGGTTAAATTTTAG
ATGCACGCTCTCGAGCTGCCGTGTGCGGATCAGCTCGTGGGGGATGATGGCCGTGGAGCTGTCGCTGCCC
AAACTGTCCTTGCGGCTCGGAGCCCTGTCGTGGGTGAGGCCGTTCTGTCGCTGAGAATTGATTGGTGGAA
GGACAGGTTTGCTGTTAATCTCCAGTCCCCGCCTCAGGGTCTCCCGGATCTGCTCTGTGTCTTTGCCAGA
CAGCCTCCGAGGCTGTGTGCCGAGGCAGATGCTCCGGCTATCCTCTTCATCCTCCGGAGGCCGGCTGAGG
TCATCCC
